>Addgene plasmid #241399 | pFLAG-CMV4-GAL4 DBD-Aire CTT | addgene full sequence | sequence record 479193 | Addgene NGS Result
TTGAGATCCTTTTTTTCTGCGCGTAATCTGCTGCTTGCAAACAAAAAAACCACCGCTACCAGCGGTGGTT
TGTTTGCCGGATCAAGAGCTACCAACTCTTTTTCCGAAGGTAACTGGCTTCAGCAGAGCGCAGATACCAA
ATACTGTTCTTCTAGTGTAGCCGTAGTTAGGCCACCACTTCAAGAACTCTGTAGCACCGCCTACATACCT
CGCTCTGCTAATCCTGTTACCAGTGGCTGCTGCCAGTGGCGATAAGTCGTGTCTTACCGGGTTGGACTCA
AGACGATAGTTACCGGATAAGGCGCAGCGGTCGGGCTGAACGGGGGGTTCGTGCACACAGCCCAGCTTGG
AGCGAACGACCTACACCGAACTGAGATACCTACAGCGTGAGCTATGAGAAAGCGCCACGCTTCCCGAAGG
GAGAAAGGCGGACAGGTATCCGGTAAGCGGCAGGGTCGGAACAGGAGAGCGCACGAGGGAGCTTCCAGGG
GGAAACGCCTGGTATCTTTATAGTCCTGTCGGGTTTCGCCACCTCTGACTTGAGCGTCGATTTTTGTGAT
GCTCGTCAGGGGGGCGGAGCCTATGGAAAAACGCCAGCAACGCGGCCTTTTTACGGTTCCTGGCCTTTTG
CTGGCCTTTTGCTCACATGTTCTTTCCTGCGTTATCCCCTGATTCTGTGGATAACCGTATTACCGCCTTT
GAGTGAGCTGATACCGCTCGCCGCAGCCGAACGACCGAGCGCAGCGAGTCAGTGAGCGAGGAAGCGGAAG
AGCGCCCAATACGCAAACCGCCTCTCCCCGCGCGTTGGCCGATTCATTAATGCAGCTGGCACGACAGGTT
TCCCGACTGGAAAGCGGGCAGTGAGCGCAACGCAATTAATGTGAGTTAGCTCACTCATTAGGCACCCCAG
GCTTTACACTTTATGCTTCCGGCTCGTATGTTGTGTGGAATTGTGAGCGGATAACAATTTCACACAGGAA
ACAGCTATGACATGATTACGAATTTAATACGACTCACTATAGGGAATTGATCCAGACATGATAAGATACA
TTGATGAGTTTGGACAAACCACAACTAGAATGCAGTGAAAAAAATGCTTTATTTGTGAAATTTGTGATGC
TATTGCTTTATTTGTAACCATTATAAGCTGCAATAAACAAGTTAACAACAACAATTGCATTCATTTTATG
TTTCAGGTTCAGGGGGAGGTGTGGGAGGTTTTTTAAAGCAAGTAAAACCTCTACAAATGTGGTATGGCTG
ATTATGATCGGCGGAGCCTATGGAAAAACGCCAGCAACGCGGCCTTTTTACGGTTCCAGCTTGGCGAGTG
GGTGGTGAGCAGCTCGCCGTCGCGCAGCAGGCGCCAGCGCTCCATCCACGCAGTGACCTCAGGCGGAAAA
CGGGAAGACACACTCATGAGATGCCTGCAAGCAATTCGTTCTGTATCAGGCGCAGGAGCGTCCCGTCCGG
GTCGACCAAAGCGGCCATCGTGCCTCCCCACTCCTGCAGTTCGGGGGCATGGATGCGCGGATAGCCGCTG
CTGGTTTCCTGGATGCCGACGGATTTGCACTGCCGGTAGAACTCCGCGAGGTCGTCCAGCCTCAGGCAGC
AGCTGAACCAACTCGCGAGGGGATCGAGCCCGGGGTGGGCGAAGAACTCCAGCATGAGATCCCCGCGCTG
GAGGATCATCCAGCCGGCGTCCCGGAAAACGATTCCGAAGCCCAACCTTTCATAGAAGGCGGCGGTGGAA
TCGAAATCTCGTGATGGCAGGTTGGGCGTCGCTTGGTCGGTCATTTCGAACCCCAGAGTCCCGCTCAGAA
GAACTCGTCAAGAAGGCGATAGAAGGCGATGCGCTGCGAATCGGGAGCGGCGATACCGTAAAGCACGAGG
AAGCGGTCAGCCCATTCGCCGCCAAGCTCTTCAGCAATATCACGGGTAGCCAACGCTATGTCCTGATAGC
GGTCCGCCACACCCAGCCGGCCACAGTCGATGAATCCAGAAAAGCGGCCATTTTCCACCATGATATTCGG
CAAGCAGGCATCGCCATGGGTCACGACGAGATCCTCGCCGTCGGGCATGCGCGCCTTGAGCCTGGCGAAC
AGTTCGGCTGGCGCGAGCCCCTGATGCTCTTCGTCCAGATCATCCTGATCGACAAGACCGGCTTCCATCC
GAGTACGTGCTCGCTCGATGCGATGTTTCGCTTGGTGGTCGAATGGGCAGGTAGCCGGATCAAGCGTATG
CAGCCGCCGCATTGCATCAGCCATGATGGATACTTTCTCGGCAGGAGCAAGGTGAGATGACAGGAGATCC
TGCCCCGGCACTTCGCCCAATAGCAGCCAGTCCCTTCCCGCTTCAGTGACAACGTCGAGCACAGCTGCGC
AAGGAACGCCCGTCGTGGCCAGCCACGATAGCCGCGCTGCCTCGTCCTGCAGTTCATTCAGGGCACCGGA
CAGGTCGGTCTTGACAAAAAGAACCGGGCGCCCCTGCGCTGACAGCCGGAACACGGCGGCATCAGAGCAG
CCGATTGTCTGTTGTGCCCAGTCATAGCCGAATAGCCTCTCCACCCAAGCGGCCGGAGAACCTGCGTGCA
ATCCATCTTGTTCAATCATGCGAAACGATCCTCATCCTGTCTCTTGATCAGATCCCAAGCTGATCAATTC
CTCCAAAAAAGCCTCCTCACTACTTCTGGAATAGCTCAGAGGCCGAGGCGGCCTCGGCCTCTGCATAAAT
AAAAAAAATTAGTCAGCCATGGGGCGGAGAATGGGCGGAACTGGGCGGAGTTAGGGGCGGGATGGGCGGA
GTTAGGGGCGGGACTATGGTTGCTGACTAATTGAGATGCATGCTTTGCATACTTCTGCCTGCTGGGGAGC
CTGGGGACTTTCCACACCTGGTTGCTGACTAATTGAGATGCATGCTTTGCATACTTCTGCCTGCTGGGGA
GCCTGGGGACTTTCCACACCCTAACTGACACACATTCCACAGCCAAGCTGGCCGCGTACCCAATTCAACA
GGCATCTACTGAGTGGACCCAACGCATGAGAGGACAGTGCCAAGCAAGCAACTCAAATGTCCCACCGGTT
GGGCATGGCCAGGTAGCCTATGCTGTGTCTGGACGTCCTCCTGCTGGTATAGTTATTTTAAAATCAGAAG
GACAGGGAAGGGAGCAGTGGTTCACGCCTGTAATCCCAGCAATTTGGGAGGCCAAGGTGGGTAGATCACC
TGAGATTAGGAGTTGGAGACCAGCCTGGCCAATATGGTGAAACCCCGTCTCTACCAAAAAAACAAAAATT
AGCTGAGCCTGGTCATGCATGCCTGGAATCCCAACAACTCGGGAGGCTGAGGCAGGAGAATCGCTTGAAC
CCAGGAGGCGGAGATTGCAGTGAGCCAAGATTGTGCCACTGCACTCCAGCTTGGTTCCCAATAGACCCCG
CAGGCCCTACAGGTTGTCTTCCCAACTTGCCCCTTGCTCCATACCACCCCCCTCCACCCCATAATATTAT
AGAAGGACACCTAGTCAGACAAAATGATGCAACTTAATTTTATTAGGACAAGGCTGGTGGGCACTGGAGT
GGCAACTTCCAGGGCCAGGAGAGGCACTGGGGAGGGGTCACAGGGATGCCACCCGGGATCCTCTAGAGTC
GACTGGTACCTCATCAGGAAGAGAAGGGTGGTGTCTCGGCCAGCGGGCGTGACATGCTCTGGATGGCCCA
CTGCAGGATGCCGTCAAATGAGTGCTCATTGAGGAGGGACTCCAGGTCGTCCCTATGTAGAACAGGGTCG
TGACTAGCAGAGTCGTCCCCTACCTTGGCAAGCCCAGGTGCTGGACGGGGCCCAGAGGTGGGCAGATCTA
TCGATGAATTCGCGGCCGCCGATACAGTCAACTGTCTTTGACCTTTGTTACTACTCTCTTCCGATGATGA
TGTCGCACTTATTCTATGCTGTCTCAATGTTAGAGGCATATCAGTCTCCACTGAAGCCAATCTATCTGTG
ACGGCATCTTTATTCACATTATCTTGTACAAATAATCCTGTTAACAATGCTTTTATATCCTGTAAAGAAT
CCATTTTCAAAATCATGTCAAGGTCTTCTCGAGGAAAAATCAGTAGAAATAGCTGTTCCAGTCTTTCTAG
CCTTGATTCCACTTCTGTCAGATGTGCCCTAGTCAGCGGAGACCTTTTGGTTTTGGGAGAGTAGCGACAC
TCCCAGTTGTTCTTCAGACACTTGGCGCACTTCGGTTTTTCTTTGGAGCACTTGAGCTTTTTAAGTCGGC
AAATATCGCATGCTTGTTCGATAGAAGACAGTAGCTTCATAAGCTTGTCGTCATCGTCTTTGTAGTCCAT
GGTAGATCGATCTGAATTAATTCTGACGGTTCACTAAACGAGCTCTGCTTATATAGACCTCCCACCGTAC
ACGCCTACCGCCCATTTGCGTCAACGGGGCGGGGTTATTACGACATTTTGGAAAGTCCCGTTGATTTTGG
TGCCAAAACAAACTCCCATTGACGTCAATGGGGTGGAGACTTGGAAATCCCCGTGAGTCAAACCGCTATC
CACGCCCATTGGTGTACTGCCAAAACCGCATCACCATGGTAATAGCGATGACTAATACGTAGATGTACTG
CCAAGTAGGAAAGTCCCGTAAGGTCATGTACTGGGCATAATGCCAGGCGGGCCATTTACCGTCATTGACG
TCAATAGGGGGCGGACTTGGCATATGATACACTTGATGTACTGCCAAGTGGGCAGTTTACCGTAAATACT
CCACCCATTGACGTCAATGGAAAGTCCCTATTGGCGTTACTATGGGAACATACGTCATTATTGACGTCAA
TGGGCGGGGGTCGTTGGGCGGTCAGCCAGGCGGGCCATTTACCGTAAGTTATGTAACGCGGAACTCCATA
TATGGGCTATGAACTAATGACCCCGTAATTGATTACTATTAATAACTAGTCAATAATCAATGTCAACATG
GCGGTCATATTGGACATGAGCCAATATAAATGTACATATTATGATATAGATACAACGTATGCAATGGCCA
ATAGCCAATATTGATTTATGCTATATAACCAATGACTAATATGGCTAATTGCCAATATTGATTCAATGTA
TAGATCAGCTTGGCACTGGCCGTCGTTTTACAACGTCGTGACTGGGAAAACCCTGGCGTTACCCAACTTA
ATCGCCTTGCAGCACATCCCCCTTTCGCCAGCTGGCGTAATAGCGAAGAGGCCCGCACCGATCGCCCTTC
CCAACAGTTGCGCAGCCTGAATGGCGAATGGAAATTGTAAGCGTTAATATTTTGTTAAAATTCGCGTTAA
ATTTTTGTTAAATCAGCTCATTTTTTAACCAATAGGCCGAAATCGGCAAAATCCCTTATAAATCAAAAGA
ATAGACCGAGATAGGGT
[37 nt withheld, positions 5408-5444]
AAAGAACGTGGACTCCAACGTCAAAGG
[49 nt withheld, positions 5472-5520]
T
[91 nt withheld, positions 5522-5612]
G
[124 nt withheld, positions 5614-5737]
CAGGTGGCACTTTTCGGGGAAATGTGCGCGGAACCCCTATTTGTTTATTTTTCTAAATACATTCAAATAT
GTATCCGCTCATGAGACAATAACCCTGATAAATGCTTCAATAATATTGAAAAAGGAAGAGTATGAGTATT
CAACATTTCCGTGTCGCCCTTATTCCCTTTTTTGCGGCATTTTGCCTTCCTGTTTTTGCTCACCCAGAAA
CGCTGGTGAAAGTAAAAGATGCTGAAGATCAGTTGGGTGCACGAGTGGGTTACATCGAACTGGATCTCAA
CAGCGGTAAGATCCTTGAGAGTTTTCGCCCCGAAGAACGTTTTCCAATGATGAGCACTTTTAAAGTTCTG
CTATGTGGCGCGGTATTATCCCGTATTGACGCCGGGCAAGAGCAACTCGGTCGCCGCATACACTATTCTC
AGAATGACTTGGTTGAGTACTCACCAGTCACAGAAAAGCATCTTACGGATGGCATGACAGTAAGAGAATT
ATGCAGTGCTGCCATAACCATGAGTGATAACACTGCGGCCAACTTACTTCTGACAACGATCGGAGGACCG
AAGGAGCTAACCGCTTTTTTGCACAACATGGGGGATCATGTAACTCGCCTTGATCGTTGGGAACCGGAGC
TGAATGAAGCCATACCAAACGACGAGCGTGACACCACGATGCCTGTAGCAATGGCAACAACGTTGCGCAA
ACTATTAACTGGCGAACTACTTACTCTAGCTTCCCGGCAACAATTAATAGACTGGATGGAGGCGGATAAA
GTTGCAGGACCACTTCTGCGCTCGGCCCTTCCGGCTGGCTGGTTTATTGCTGATAAATCTGGAGCCGGTG
AGCGTGGGTCTCGCGGTATCATTGCAGCACTGGGGCCAGATGGTAAGCCCTCCCGTATCGTAGTTATCTA
CACGACGGGGAGTCAGGCAACTATGGATGAACGAAATAGACAGATCGCTGAGATAGGTGCCTCACTGATT
AAGCATTGGTAACTGTCAGACCAAGTTTACTCATATATACTTTAGATTGATTTAAAACTTCATTTTTAAT
TTAAAAGGATCTAGGTGAAGATCCTTTTTGATAATCTCATGACCAAAATCCCTTAACGTGAGTTTTCGTT
CCACTGAGCGTCAGACCCCGTAGAAAAGATCAAAGGATCTTC
Features (pLannotate 1.2.2; 24 found; start..end, strand, type, name):
      1..589     +  rep_origin     ori: high-copy-number ColE1/pMB1/pBR322/pUC origin of replication
    772..864     +  CDS            lacI (fragment): lac repressor; lacI; The lac repressor binds to the lac operator to inhibit transcription in E. coli. This inhibition can be relieved by adding lactose or isopropyl-β-D-thiogalactopyranoside (IPTG).
    877..898     +  protein_bind   CAP binding site: CAP binding activates transcription in the presence of cAMP. E. coli catabolite activator protein
    913..943     +  promoter       lac promoter: promoter for the E. coli lac operon
    951..967     +  protein_bind   lac operator: The lac repressor binds to the lac operator to inhibit transcription in E. coli. This inhibition can be relieved by adding lactose or isopropyl-β-D-thiogalactopyranoside (IPTG). lac repressor encoded by lacI
   1005..1023    +  promoter       T7 promoter: promoter for bacteriophage T7 RNA polymerase
   1029..1163    -  polyA_signal   SV40 poly(A) signal: SV40 polyadenylation signal
   1186..1269    -  CDS            large T antigen (fragment): large T antigen from SV40 (simian virus 40)
   1270..1293    +  rep_origin     CloDF13 ori (fragment): Plasmids containing the CloDF13 (CDF) origin of replication can be propagated in E. coli cells that contain additional plasmids with compatible origins.
   1316..1375    -  CDS            str (fragment): STR_KLEPN - Protein inferred from homology: Swiss-Prot protein existence level 3. The aminoglycoside phosphotransferases achieve inactivation of their antibiotic substrates by phosphorylation. From Klebsiella pneumoniae.
   1417..1794    -  CDS            ble: BLE_KLEPN - Experimental evidence at protein level: Swiss-Prot protein existence level 1. Binding protein with a strong affinity to the bleomycin family of antibiotics. Binds to CL990; an antimitotic-antibiotic compound. From Klebsiella pneumoniae.
   1818..2609    -  CDS            neo: KKA2_KLEPN - Also known as kan, nptII. Experimental evidence at protein level: Swiss-Prot protein existence level 1. Resistance to kanamycin, neomycin, paromomycin, ribostamycin, butirosin and gentamicin B. From Klebsiella pneumoniae.
   2663..2960    -  promoter       SV40 promoter: SV40 enhancer and early promoter
   3002..3624    -  polyA_signal   hGH poly(A) signal: human growth hormone polyadenylation signal
   3625..3643    +  misc_feature   MCS (fragment): pUC18/19 multiple cloning site
   3657..3842    -  CDS            Aire (fragment): AIRE_MOUSE - Experimental evidence at protein level: Swiss-Prot protein existence level 1. Transcription factor playing an essential role to promote self-tolerance in the thymus by regulating the expression of a wide array of self-antigens that have the commonality of being tissue- restricted in their expression pattern in the periphery, called tissue restricted antigens (TRA) (Probable). Binds to G-doublets in an A/T- rich environment; the preferred motif is a tandem repeat of 5'-. ATTGGTTA-3' combined with a 5'-TTATTA-3' box. Binds to nucleosomes (By similarity). Binds to chromatin and inter
   3870..4310    -  CDS            GAL4 DNA binding domain: DNA binding domain of the GAL4 transcriptional activator; Saccharomyces cerevisiae GAL4 (truncated)
   4318..4338    -  CDS            3xFLAG (fragment): three tandem FLAG® epitope tags
   4384..4583    -  promoter       CMV promoter: human cytomegalovirus (CMV) immediate early promoter
   4585..4964    -  enhancer       CMV enhancer: human cytomegalovirus immediate early enhancer
   5124..5278    +  CDS            lacZα (fragment): LacZα fragment of β-galactosidase; lacZ fragment
   5309..5737    -  rep_origin     f1 ori (sequence partly withheld): f1 bacteriophage origin of replication; arrow indicates direction of (+) strand synthesis
   5764..5868    +  promoter       AmpR promoter: bla
   5869..6729    +  CDS            AmpR: β-lactamase; bla; confers resistance to ampicillin, carbenicillin, and related antibiotics
