[The description below was written by a language model from this plasmid's Addgene catalogue record and pLannotate feature annotations shown in this document.]
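Description:
pFLAG-CMV4-GAL4 DBD-Aire CTT is a mammalian expression plasmid of about 6.9 kb built on the pFLAG-CMV-4 backbone. It is propagated in E. coli through a high-copy ColE1/pUC-type origin and selected with ampicillin via the β-lactamase gene. An f1 phage origin is also present, which allows single-stranded DNA production. The feature table additionally shows an SV40 enhancer/early promoter driving a neomycin/kanamycin phosphotransferase gene (neo), followed by a bleomycin-binding protein gene (ble) and an SV40 polyadenylation signal. This cassette could support drug selection of stably transfected mammalian cells, although the catalogue entry does not list a mammalian selection marker. Small lac, lacZα, T7 promoter and other fragments appear to be backbone remnants.

The expression cassette consists of the human cytomegalovirus immediate-early enhancer and promoter, a short N-terminal FLAG epitope (annotated as a fragment of the 3xFLAG tag, consistent with a single FLAG), the DNA-binding domain of yeast GAL4, and the C-terminal tail of mouse Aire (residues 491–552), terminated by the human growth hormone polyadenylation signal. Aire is the transcriptional regulator that promotes thymic expression of tissue-restricted self-antigens. Fusing its isolated tail to the GAL4 DNA-binding domain tethers that segment to GAL4 binding (UAS) sites. Fusions of this kind are typically co-transfected with a UAS-driven reporter to test whether a protein fragment has transcriptional activation activity on its own, with the FLAG tag allowing detection or immunoprecipitation. The record itself states only that the plasmid is for mammalian expression of the fusion, and it does not identify the restriction sites used for cloning.
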