Addgene plasmid #241399: pFLAG-CMV4-GAL4 DBD-Aire CTT
Purpose: Mammalian gene expression vector for GAL4 DNA binding domain fused to Aire C-terminal tail (aa 491-552)
Depositing lab: Sun Hur. Depositing organization: Boston Children's Hospital.
Backbone
  Vector backbone: pFLAG-CMV-4
  Vector type: Mammalian Expression
Growth in bacteria
  Bacterial resistance: Ampicillin, 100 μg/mL
  Growth temperature: 37°C
  Growth strain: DH5alpha
  Copy number: High Copy
Gene/Insert
  Gene/Insert name: Gal4-DBD Aire C-terminal tail
  Species: M. musculus (mouse)
  Mutation: Truncated Aire; contains aa 491-552
  Entrez Gene: AIRE (a.k.a. AIRE1, APECED, APS1, APSI, PGA1)
  Promoter: CMV
  Tag / fusion protein: FLAG (N terminal on insert)
  Cloning method: Restriction Enzyme; 5′ cloning site Unknown (unknown if destroyed); 3′ cloning site Unknown (unknown if destroyed)
  Sequencing primers: 5′ CMV Forward
Terms and licenses: Academic/Nonprofit Terms; Industry Terms: Not Available to Industry
How to cite: pFLAG-CMV4-GAL4 DBD-Aire CTT was a gift from Sun Hur (Addgene plasmid # 241399 ; http://n2t.net/addgene:241399 ; RRID:Addgene_241399)
